>Addgene plasmid #117060 | pSpot-Tag-Actin | depositor full sequence | sequence record 220571 | pSpot-Tag-Actin sequence 5118 bps
TAGTTATTAATAGTAATCAATTACGGGGTCATTAGTTCATAGCCCATATATGGAGTTCCGCGTTACATAA
CTTACGGTAAATGGCCCGCCTGGCTGACCGCCCAACGACCCCCGCCCATTGACGTCAATAATGACGTATG
TTCCCATAGTAACGCCAATAGGGACTTTCCATTGACGTCAATGGGTGGAGTATTTACGGTAAACTGCCCA
CTTGGCAGTACATCAAGTGTATCATATGCCAAGTACGCCCCCTATTGACGTCAATGACGGTAAATGGCCC
GCCTGGCATTATGCCCAGTACATGACCTTATGGGACTTTCCTACTTGGCAGTACATCTACGTATTAGTCA
TCGCTATTACCATGGTGATGCGGTTTTGGCAGTACATCAATGGGCGTGGATAGCGGTTTGACTCACGGGG
ATTTCCAAGTCTCCACCCCATTGACGTCAATGGGAGTTTGTTTTGGCACCAAAATCAACGGGACTTTCCA
AAATGTCGTAACAACTCCGCCCCATTGACGCAAATGGGCGGTAGGCGTGTACGGTGGGAGGTCTATATAA
GCAGAGCTGGTTTAGTGAACCGTCAGATCCGCTAGCGCTACCGGTCGCCACCATGCCTGATCGCGTGCGC
GCCGTGAGCCATTGGAGCAGCGATGATGATATCGCCGCGCTCGTCGTCGACAACGGCTCCGGCATGTGCA
AGGCCGGCTTCGCGGGCGACGATGCCCCCCGGGCCGTCTTCCCCTCCATCGTGGGGCGCCCCAGGCACCA
GGGCGTGATGGTGGGCATGGGTCAGAAGGATTCCTATGTGGGCGACGAGGCCCAGAGCAAGAGAGGCATC
CTCACCCTGAAGTACCCCATCGAGCACGGCATCGTCACCAACTGGGACGACATGGAGAAAATCTGGCACC
ACACCTTCTACAATGAGCTGCGTGTGGCTCCCGAGGAGCACCCCGTGCTGCTGACCGAGGCCCCCCTGAA
CCCCAAGGCCAACCGCGAGAAGATGACCCAGATCATGTTTGAGACCTTCAACACCCCAGCCATGTACGTT
GCTATCCAGGCTGTGCTATCCCTGTACGCCTCTGGCCGTACCACTGGCATCGTGATGGACTCCGGTGACG
GGGTCACCCACACTGTGCCCATCTACGAGGGGTATGCCCTCCCCCATGCCATCCTGCGTCTGGACCTGGC
TGGCCGGGACCTGACTGACTACCTCATGAAGATCCTCACCGAGCGCGGCTACAGCTTCACCACCACGGCC
GAGCGGGAAATCGTGCGTGACATTAAGGAGAAGCTGTGCTACGTCGCCCTGGACTTCGAGCAAGAGATGG
CCACGGCTGCTTCCAGCTCCTCCCTGGAGAAGAGCTACGAGCTGCCTGACGGCCAGGTCATCACCATTGG
CAATGAGCGGTTCCGCTGCCCTGAGGCACTCTTCCAGCCTTCCTTCCTGGGCATGGAGTCCTGTGGCATC
CACGAAACTACCTTCAACTCCATCATGAAGTGTGACGTGGACATCCGCAAAGACCTGTACGCCAACACAG
TGCTGTCTGGCGGCACCACCATGTACCCTGGCATTGCCGACAGGATGCAGAAGGAGATCACTGCCCTGGC
ACCCAGCACAATGAAGATCAAGATCATTGCTCCTCCTGAGCGCAAGTACTCCGTGTGGATCGGCGGCTCC
ATCCTGGCCTCGCTGTCCACCTTCCAGCAGATGTGGATCAGCAAGCAGGAGTATGACGAGTCCGGCCCCT
CCATCGTCCACCGCAAATGCTTCTAGGGATCCACCGGATCTAGATAACTGATCATAATCAGCCATACCAC
ATTTGTAGAGGTTTTACTTGCTTTAAAAAACCTCCCACACCTCCCCCTGAACCTGAAACATAAAATGAAT
GCAATTGTTGTTGTTAACTTGTTTATTGCAGCTTATAATGGTTACAAATAAAGCAATAGCATCACAAATT
TCACAAATAAAGCATTTTTTTCACTGCATTCTAGTTGTGGTTTGTCCAAACTCATCAATGTATCTTAACG
CGTAAATTGTAAGCGTTAATATTTTGTTAAAATTCGCGTTAAATTTTTGTTAAATCAGCTCATTTTTTAA
CCAATAGGCCGAAATCGGCAAAATCCCTTATAAATCAAAAGAATAGACCGAGATAGGGT
[37 nt withheld, positions 2160-2196]
AAAGAACGTGGACTCCAACGTCAAAGG
[49 nt withheld, positions 2224-2272]
T
[91 nt withheld, positions 2274-2364]
G
[124 nt withheld, positions 2366-2489]
CAGGTGGCACTTTTCGGGGAAATGTGCGCGGAACCCCTATTTGTTTATTTTTCTAAATACATTCAAATAT
GTATCCGCTCATGAGACAATAACCCTGATAAATGCTTCAATAATATTGAAAAAGGAAGAGTCCTGAGGCG
GAAAGAACCAGCTGTGGAATGTGTGTCAGTTAGGGTGTGGAAAGTCCCCAGGCTCCCCAGCAGGCAGAAG
TATGCAAAGCATGCATCTCAATTAGTCAGCAACCAGGTGTGGAAAGTCCCCAGGCTCCCCAGCAGGCAGA
AGTATGCAAAGCATGCATCTCAATTAGTCAGCAACCATAGTCCCGCCCCTAACTCCGCCCATCCCGCCCC
TAACTCCGCCCAGTTCCGCCCATTCTCCGCCCCATGGCTGACTAATTTTTTTTATTTATGCAGAGGCCGA
GGCCGCCTCGGCCTCTGAGCTATTCCAGAAGTAGTGAGGAGGCTTTTTTGGAGGCCTAGGCTTTTGCAAA
GATCGATCAAGAGACAGGATGAGGATCGTTTCGCATGATTGAACAAGATGGATTGCACGCAGGTTCTCCG
GCCGCTTGGGTGGAGAGGCTATTCGGCTATGACTGGGCACAACAGACAATCGGCTGCTCTGATGCCGCCG
TGTTCCGGCTGTCAGCGCAGGGGCGCCCGGTTCTTTTTGTCAAGACCGACCTGTCCGGTGCCCTGAATGA
ACTGCAAGACGAGGCAGCGCGGCTATCGTGGCTGGCCACGACGGGCGTTCCTTGCGCAGCTGTGCTCGAC
GTTGTCACTGAAGCGGGAAGGGACTGGCTGCTATTGGGCGAAGTGCCGGGGCAGGATCTCCTGTCATCTC
ACCTTGCTCCTGCCGAGAAAGTATCCATCATGGCTGATGCAATGCGGCGGCTGCATACGCTTGATCCGGC
TACCTGCCCATTCGACCACCAAGCGAAACATCGCATCGAGCGAGCACGTACTCGGATGGAAGCCGGTCTT
GTCGATCAGGATGATCTGGACGAAGAGCATCAGGGGCTCGCGCCAGCCGAACTGTTCGCCAGGCTCAAGG
CGAGCATGCCCGACGGCGAGGATCTCGTCGTGACCCATGGCGATGCCTGCTTGCCGAATATCATGGTGGA
AAATGGCCGCTTTTCTGGATTCATCGACTGTGGCCGGCTGGGTGTGGCGGACCGCTATCAGGACATAGCG
TTGGCTACCCGTGATATTGCTGAAGAGCTTGGCGGCGAATGGGCTGACCGCTTCCTCGTGCTTTACGGTA
TCGCCGCTCCCGATTCGCAGCGCATCGCCTTCTATCGCCTTCTTGACGAGTTCTTCTGAGCGGGACTCTG
GGGTTCGAAATGACCGACCAAGCGACGCCCAACCTGCCATCACGAGATTTCGATTCCACCGCCGCCTTCT
ATGAAAGGTTGGGCTTCGGAATCGTTTTCCGGGACGCCGGCTGGATGATCCTCCAGCGCGGGGATCTCAT
GCTGGAGTTCTTCGCCCACCCTAGGGGGAGGCTAACTGAAACACGGAAGGAGACAATACCGGAAGGAACC
CGCGCTATGACGGCAATAAAAAGACAGAATAAAACGCACGGTGTTGGGTCGTTTGTTCATAAACGCGGGG
TTCGGTCCCAGGGCTGGCACTCTGTCGATACCCCACCGAGACCCCATTGGGGCCAATACGCCCGCGTTTC
TTCCTTTTCCCCACCCCACCCCCCAAGTTCGGGTGAAGGCCCAGGGCTCGCAGCCAACGTCGGGGCGGCA
GGCCCTGCCATAGCCTCAGGTTACTCATATATACTTTAGATTGATTTAAAACTTCATTTTTAATTTAAAA
GGATCTAGGTGAAGATCCTTTTTGATAATCTCATGACCAAAATCCCTTAACGTGAGTTTTCGTTCCACTG
AGCGTCAGACCCCGTAGAAAAGATCAAAGGATCTTCTTGAGATCCTTTTTTTCTGCGCGTAATCTGCTGC
TTGCAAACAAAAAAACCACCGCTACCAGCGGTGGTTTGTTTGCCGGATCAAGAGCTACCAACTCTTTTTC
CGAAGGTAACTGGCTTCAGCAGAGCGCAGATACCAAATACTGTCCTTCTAGTGTAGCCGTAGTTAGGCCA
CCACTTCAAGAACTCTGTAGCACCGCCTACATACCTCGCTCTGCTAATCCTGTTACCAGTGGCTGCTGCC
AGTGGCGATAAGTCGTGTCTTACCGGGTTGGACTCAAGACGATAGTTACCGGATAAGGCGCAGCGGTCGG
GCTGAACGGGGGGTTCGTGCACACAGCCCAGCTTGGAGCGAACGACCTACACCGAACTGAGATACCTACA
GCGTGAGCTATGAGAAAGCGCCACGCTTCCCGAAGGGAGAAAGGCGGACAGGTATCCGGTAAGCGGCAGG
GTCGGAACAGGAGAGCGCACGAGGGAGCTTCCAGGGGGAAACGCCTGGTATCTTTATAGTCCTGTCGGGT
TTCGCCACCTCTGACTTGAGCGTCGATTTTTGTGATGCTCGTCAGGGGGGCGGAGCCTATGGAAAAACGC
CAGCAACGCGGCCTTTTTACGGTTCCTGGCCTTTTGCTGGCCTTTTGCTCACATGTTCTTTCCTGCGTTA
TCCCCTGATTCTGTGGATAACCGTATTACCGCCATGCAT
Features (pLannotate 1.2.2; 13 found; start..end, strand, type, name):
     61..364     +  enhancer       CMV enhancer: human cytomegalovirus immediate early enhancer
    365..568     +  promoter       CMV promoter: human cytomegalovirus (CMV) immediate early promoter
    652..1773    +  CDS            ACTB: ACTB_BOVIN - Experimental evidence at protein level: Swiss-Prot protein existence level 1. Actin is a highly conserved protein that polymerizes to produce filaments that form cross-linked networks in the cytoplasm of cells. Actin exists in both monomeric (G-actin) and polymeric (F-actin) forms, both forms playing key functions, such as cell motility and contraction. In addition to their role in the cytoplasmic cytoskeleton, G- and F-actin also localize in the nucleus, and regulate gene transcription and motility and repair of damaged DNA. From Bos taurus (Bovine).
   1799..1883    +  CDS            large T antigen (fragment): large T antigen from SV40 (simian virus 40)
   1906..2027    +  polyA_signal   SV40 poly(A) signal: SV40 polyadenylation signal
   2061..2489    -  rep_origin     f1 ori (sequence partly withheld): f1 bacteriophage origin of replication; arrow indicates direction of (+) strand synthesis
   2516..2620    +  promoter       AmpR promoter: bla
   2622..2979    +  promoter       SV40 promoter: SV40 enhancer and early promoter
   3014..3808    +  CDS            NeoR/KanR: aminoglycoside phosphotransferase from Tn5; aph(3')-II (or nptII); confers resistance to neomycin, kanamycin, and G418 (Geneticin®)
   3829..3981    +  CDS            ble (fragment): BLE_KLEPN - Experimental evidence at protein level: Swiss-Prot protein existence level 1. Binding protein with a strong affinity to the bleomycin family of antibiotics. Binds to CL990; an antimitotic-antibiotic compound. From Klebsiella pneumoniae.
   4040..4087    +  polyA_signal   HSV TK poly(A) signal: herpes simplex virus thymidine kinase polyadenylation signal (Cole and Stacy, 1985)
   4178..4194    -  polyA_signal   bGH poly(A) signal (fragment): bovine growth hormone polyadenylation signal
   4416..5004    +  rep_origin     ori: high-copy-number ColE1/pMB1/pBR322/pUC origin of replication
