>Addgene plasmid #117060 | pSpot-Tag-Actin | addgene full sequence | sequence record 224388 | Addgene NGS Result
CGTTACATAACTTACGGTAAATGGCCCGCCTGGCTGACCGCCCAACGACCCCCGCCCATTGACGTCAATA
ATGACGTATGTTCCCATAGTAACGCCAATAGGGACTTTCCATTGACGTCAATGGGTGGAGTATTTACGGT
AAACTGCCCACTTGGCAGTACATCAAGTGTATCATATGCCAAGTACGCCCCCTATTGACGTCAATGACGG
TAAATGGCCCGCCTGGCATTATGCCCAGTACATGACCTTATGGGACTTTCCTACTTGGCAGTACATCTAC
GTATTAGTCATCGCTATTACCATGGTGATGCGGTTTTGGCAGTACATCAATGGGCGTGGATAGCGGTTTG
ACTCACGGGGATTTCCAAGTCTCCACCCCATTGACGTCAATGGGAGTTTGTTTTGGCACCAAAATCAACG
GGACTTTCCAAAATGTCGTAACAACTCCGCCCCATTGACGCAAATGGGCGGTAGGCGTGTACGGTGGGAG
GTCTATATAAGCAGAGCTGGTTTAGTGAACCGTCAGATCCGCTAGCGCTACCGGTCGCCACCATGCCTGA
TCGCGTGCGCGCCGTGAGCCATTGGAGCAGCGATGATGATATCGCCGCGCTCGTCGTCGACAACGGCTCC
GGCATGTGCAAGGCCGGCTTCGCGGGCGACGATGCCCCCCGGGCCGTCTTCCCCTCCATCGTGGGGCGCC
CCAGGCACCAGGGCGTGATGGTGGGCATGGGTCAGAAGGATTCCTATGTGGGCGACGAGGCCCAGAGCAA
GAGAGGCATCCTCACCCTGAAGTACCCCATCGAGCACGGCATCGTCACCAACTGGGACGACATGGAGAAA
ATCTGGCACCACACCTTCTACAATGAGCTGCGTGTGGCTCCCGAGGAGCACCCCGTGCTGCTGACCGAGG
CCCCCCTGAACCCCAAGGCCAACCGCGAGAAGATGACCCAGATCATGTTTGAGACCTTCAACACCCCAGC
CATGTACGTTGCTATCCAGGCTGTGCTATCCCTGTACGCCTCTGGCCGTACCACTGGCATCGTGATGGAC
TCCGGTGACGGGGTCACCCACACTGTGCCCATCTACGAGGGGTATGCCCTCCCCCATGCCATCCTGCGTC
TGGACCTGGCTGGCCGGGACCTGACTGACTACCTCATGAAGATCCTCACCGAGCGCGGCTACAGCTTCAC
CACCACGGCCGAGCGGGAAATCGTGCGTGACATTAAGGAGAAGCTGTGCTACGTCGCCCTGGACTTCGAG
CAAGAGATGGCCACGGCTGCTTCCAGCTCCTCCCTGGAGAAGAGCTACGAGCTGCCTGACGGCCAGGTCA
TCACCATTGGCAATGAGCGGTTCCGCTGCCCTGAGGCACTCTTCCAGCCTTCCTTCCTGGGCATGGAGTC
CTGTGGCATCCACGAAACTACCTTCAACTCCATCATGAAGTGTGACGTGGACATCCGCAAAGACCTGTAC
GCCAACACAGTGCTGTCTGGCGGCACCACCATGTACCCTGGCATTGCCGACAGGATGCAGAAGGAGATCA
CTGCCCTGGCACCCAGCACAATGAAGATCAAGATCATTGCTCCTCCTGAGCGCAAGTACTCCGTGTGGAT
CGGCGGCTCCATCCTGGCCTCGCTGTCCACCTTCCAGCAGATGTGGATCAGCAAGCAGGAGTATGACGAG
TCCGGCCCCTCCATCGTCCACCGCAAATGCTTCTAGGGATCCACCGGATCTAGATAACTGATCATAATCA
GCCATACCACATTTGTAGAGGTTTTACTTGCTTTAAAAAACCTCCCACACCTCCCCCTGAACCTGAAACA
TAAAATGAATGCAATTGTTGTTGTTAACTTGTTTATTGCAGCTTATAATGGTTACAAATAAAGCAATAGC
ATCACAAATTTCACAAATAAAGCATTTTTTTCACTGCATTCTAGTTGTGGTTTGTCCAAACTCATCAATG
TATCTTAACGCGTAAATTGTAAGCGTTAATATTTTGTTAAAATTCGCGTTAAATTTTTGTTAAATCAGCT
CATTTTTTAACCAATAGGCCGAAATCGGCAAAATCCCTTATAAATCAAAAGAATAGACCGAGATAGGGT
[37 nt withheld, positions 2100-2136]
AAAGAACGTGGACTCCAACGTCAAAGG
[49 nt withheld, positions 2164-2212]
T
[91 nt withheld, positions 2214-2304]
G
[124 nt withheld, positions 2306-2429]
CAGGTGGCACTTTTCGGGGAAATGTGCGCGGAACCCCTATTTGTTTATTTTTCTAAATACATTCAAATAT
GTATCCGCTCATGAGACAATAACCCTGATAAATGCTTCAATAATATTGAAAAAGGAAGAGTCCTGAGGCG
GAAAGAACCAGCTGTGGAATGTGTGTCAGTTAGGGTGTGGAAAGTCCCCAGGCTCCCCAGCAGGCAGAAG
TATGCAAAGCATGCATCTCAATTAGTCAGCAACCAGGTGTGGAAAGTCCCCAGGCTCCCCAGCAGGCAGA
AGTATGCAAAGCATGCATCTCAATTAGTCAGCAACCATAGTCCCGCCCCTAACTCCGCCCATCCCGCCCC
TAACTCCGCCCAGTTCCGCCCATTCTCCGCCCCATGGCTGACTAATTTTTTTTATTTATGCAGAGGCCGA
GGCCGCCTCGGCCTCTGAGCTATTCCAGAAGTAGTGAGGAGGCTTTTTTGGAGGCCTAGGCTTTTGCAAA
GATCGATCAAGAGACAGGATGAGGATCGTTTCGCATGATTGAACAAGATGGATTGCACGCAGGTTCTCCG
GCCGCTTGGGTGGAGAGGCTATTCGGCTATGACTGGGCACAACAGACAATCGGCTGCTCTGATGCCGCCG
TGTTCCGGCTGTCAGCGCAGGGGCGCCCGGTTCTTTTTGTCAAGACCGACCTGTCCGGTGCCCTGAATGA
ACTGCAAGACGAGGCAGCGCGGCTATCGTGGCTGGCCACGACGGGCGTTCCTTGCGCAGCTGTGCTCGAC
GTTGTCACTGAAGCGGGAAGGGACTGGCTGCTATTGGGCGAAGTGCCGGGGCAGGATCTCCTGTCATCTC
ACCTTGCTCCTGCCGAGAAAGTATCCATCATGGCTGATGCAATGCGGCGGCTGCATACGCTTGATCCGGC
TACCTGCCCATTCGACCACCAAGCGAAACATCGCATCGAGCGAGCACGTACTCGGATGGAAGCCGGTCTT
GTCGATCAGGATGATCTGGACGAAGAGCATCAGGGGCTCGCGCCAGCCGAACTGTTCGCCAGGCTCAAGG
CGAGCATGCCCGACGGCGAGGATCTCGTCGTGACCCATGGCGATGCCTGCTTGCCGAATATCATGGTGGA
AAATGGCCGCTTTTCTGGATTCATCGACTGTGGCCGGCTGGGTGTGGCGGACCGCTATCAGGACATAGCG
TTGGCTACCCGTGATATTGCTGAAGAGCTTGGCGGCGAATGGGCTGACCGCTTCCTCGTGCTTTACGGTA
TCGCCGCTCCCGATTCGCAGCGCATCGCCTTCTATCGCCTTCTTGACGAGTTCTTCTGAGCGGGACTCTG
GGGTTCGAAATGACCGACCAAGCGACGCCCAACCTGCCATCACGAGATTTCGATTCCACCGCCGCCTTCT
ATGAAAGGTTGGGCTTCGGAATCGTTTTCCGGGACGCCGGCTGGATGATCCTCCAGCGCGGGGATCTCAT
GCTGGAGTTCTTCGCCCACCCTAGGGGGAGGCTAACTGAAACACGGAAGGAGACAATACCGGAAGGAACC
CGCGCTATGACGGCAATAAAAAGACAGAATAAAACGCACGGTGTTGGGTCGTTTGTTCATAAACGCGGGG
TTCGGTCCCAGGGCTGGCACTCTGTCGATACCCCACCGAGACCCCATTGGGGCCAATACGCCCGCGTTTC
TTCCTTTTCCCCACCCCACCCCCCAAGTTCGGGTGAAGGCCCAGGGCTCGCAGCCAACGTCGGGGCGGCA
GGCCCTGCCATAGCCTCAGGTTACTCATATATACTTTAGATTGATTTAAAACTTCATTTTTAATTTAAAA
GGATCTAGGTGAAGATCCTTTTTGATAATCTCATGACCAAAATCCCTTAACGTGAGTTTTCGTTCCACTG
AGCGTCAGACCCCGTAGAAAAGATCAAAGGATCTTCTTGAGATCCTTTTTTTCTGCGCGTAATCTGCTGC
TTGCAAACAAAAAAACCACCGCTACCAGCGGTGGTTTGTTTGCCGGATCAAGAGCTACCAACTCTTTTTC
CGAAGGTAACTGGCTTCAGCAGAGCGCAGATACCAAATACTGTTCTTCTAGTGTAGCCGTAGTTAGGCCA
CCACTTCAAGAACTCTGTAGCACCGCCTACATACCTCGCTCTGCTAATCCTGTTACCAGTGGCTGCTGCC
AGTGGCGATAAGTCGTGTCTTACCGGGTTGGACTCAAGACGATAGTTACCGGATAAGGCGCAGCGGTCGG
GCTGAACGGGGGGTTCGTGCACACAGCCCAGCTTGGAGCGAACGACCTACACCGAACTGAGATACCTACA
GCGTGAGCTATGAGAAAGCGCCACGCTTCCCGAAGGGAGAAAGGCGGACAGGTATCCGGTAAGCGGCAGG
GTCGGAACAGGAGAGCGCACGAGGGAGCTTCCAGGGGGAAACGCCTGGTATCTTTATAGTCCTGTCGGGT
TTCGCCACCTCTGACTTGAGCGTCGATTTTTGTGATGCTCGTCAGGGGGGCGGAGCCTATGGAAAAACGC
CAGCAACGCGGCCTTTTTACGGTTCCTGGCCTTTTGCTGGCCTTTTGCTCACATGTTCTTTCCTGCGTTA
TCCCCTGATTCTGTGGATAACCGTATTACCGCCATGCATTAGTTATTAATAGTAATCAATTACGGGGTCA
TTAGTTCATAGCCCATATATGGAGTTCCG
Features (pLannotate 1.2.2; 14 found; start..end, strand, type, name):
      1..304     +  enhancer       CMV enhancer: human cytomegalovirus immediate early enhancer
    305..508     +  promoter       CMV promoter: human cytomegalovirus (CMV) immediate early promoter
    592..1713    +  CDS            ACTB: ACTB_BOVIN - Experimental evidence at protein level: Swiss-Prot protein existence level 1. Actin is a highly conserved protein that polymerizes to produce filaments that form cross-linked networks in the cytoplasm of cells. Actin exists in both monomeric (G-actin) and polymeric (F-actin) forms, both forms playing key functions, such as cell motility and contraction. In addition to their role in the cytoplasmic cytoskeleton, G- and F-actin also localize in the nucleus, and regulate gene transcription and motility and repair of damaged DNA. From Bos taurus (Bovine).
   1739..1823    +  CDS            large T antigen (fragment): large T antigen from SV40 (simian virus 40)
   1846..1967    +  polyA_signal   SV40 poly(A) signal: SV40 polyadenylation signal
   2001..2429    -  rep_origin     f1 ori (sequence partly withheld): f1 bacteriophage origin of replication; arrow indicates direction of (+) strand synthesis
   2456..2560    +  promoter       AmpR promoter: bla
   2562..2919    +  promoter       SV40 promoter: SV40 enhancer and early promoter
   2954..3748    +  CDS            NeoR/KanR: aminoglycoside phosphotransferase from Tn5; aph(3')-II (or nptII); confers resistance to neomycin, kanamycin, and G418 (Geneticin®)
   3769..3921    +  CDS            ble (fragment): BLE_KLEPN - Experimental evidence at protein level: Swiss-Prot protein existence level 1. Binding protein with a strong affinity to the bleomycin family of antibiotics. Binds to CL990; an antimitotic-antibiotic compound. From Klebsiella pneumoniae.
   3980..4027    +  polyA_signal   HSV TK poly(A) signal: herpes simplex virus thymidine kinase polyadenylation signal (Cole and Stacy, 1985)
   4118..4134    -  polyA_signal   bGH poly(A) signal (fragment): bovine growth hormone polyadenylation signal
   4356..4944    +  rep_origin     ori: high-copy-number ColE1/pMB1/pBR322/pUC origin of replication
   5059..5118    +  enhancer       CMV enhancer (fragment): human cytomegalovirus immediate early enhancer
