[The description below was written by a language model from this plasmid's Addgene catalogue record and pLannotate feature annotations shown in this document.]
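Description:
pSpot-Tag-Actin is a 5,118 bp mammalian expression plasmid built on a pEGFP-type backbone from which the EGFP coding sequence has been removed. In its place it carries human beta-actin (ACTB) fused at its N terminus to the Spot-Tag, a short peptide epitope recognised by a dedicated nanobody. Expression is driven by the human cytomegalovirus immediate early enhancer and promoter, and the transcript is terminated by the SV40 polyadenylation signal downstream of the insert. The automated annotation labels the actin reading frame by its match to the bovine protein, which reflects the extreme conservation of beta-actin; the catalogue entry records the insert as human. The tag itself is not called as a separate feature, but the recorded insert size is slightly longer than the annotated actin reading frame, consistent with a short added sequence. The cloning sites used are not recorded.

The plasmid replicates in E. coli from a high-copy ColE1/pUC-type origin and also carries an f1 phage origin. A single NeoR/KanR (Tn5 aminoglycoside phosphotransferase) cassette provides both selections. A bacterial bla-type promoter drives kanamycin resistance in bacteria. The adjacent SV40 enhancer/early promoter, paired with an HSV TK polyadenylation signal, allows G418 selection of stably transfected mammalian cells. The short large T antigen, ble and bGH poly(A) hits are fragmentary backbone remnants rather than functional units. The depositor and repository-sequenced records are the same length and show the same feature order, differing only in where numbering starts.

The stated purpose is mammalian expression of Spot-tagged beta-actin. Such a construct would suit detection, imaging or pull-down of actin through the small tag rather than a bulky fluorescent protein fusion.
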