Addgene plasmid #117060: pSpot-Tag-Actin
Purpose: For mammalian expression of beta-actin with N-terminal Spot-Tag
Depositing lab: Felix Hartlepp.
Backbone
  Vector backbone: pEGFP
  Vector type: Mammalian Expression
Growth in bacteria
  Bacterial resistance: Kanamycin, 50 μg/mL
  Growth temperature: 37°C
  Growth strain: DH5alpha
  Copy number: High Copy
Gene/Insert
  Gene/Insert name: actin beta
  Species: H. sapiens (human)
  Insert size (bp): 1164
  Entrez Gene: ACTB (a.k.a. BKRNS, BNS, BRWS1, CSMH, DDS1, PS1TP5BP1, THC8)
  Promoter: CMV
  Tag / fusion protein: Spot-Tag (N terminal on insert)
  Cloning method: Restriction Enzyme; 5′ cloning site unknown (unknown if destroyed); 3′ cloning site unknown (unknown if destroyed)
  Sequencing primers: 5′ CMV-F
Terms and licenses: Academic/Nonprofit Terms; Industry Terms: Not Available to Industry
Depositor comments: EGFP-CDS removed from backbone
How to cite: pSpot-Tag-Actin was a gift from Felix Hartlepp (Addgene plasmid # 117060 ; http://n2t.net/addgene:117060 ; RRID:Addgene_117060)
